>Addgene plasmid #189953 | pLKO.1-Tet-Puro-shMMETn_1 (inducible) | addgene full sequence | sequence record 371393 | Addgene NGS Result
GGGGTTGGGGTTGCGCCTTTTCCAAGGCAGCCCTGGGTTTGCGCAGGGACGCGGCTGCTCTGGGCGTGGT
TCCGGGAAACGCAGCGGCGCCGACCCTGGGTCTCGCACATTCTTCACGTCCGTTCGCAGCGTCACCCGGA
TCTTCGCCGCTACCCTTGTGGGCCCCCCGGCGACGCTTCCTGCTCCGCCCCTAAGTCGGGAAGGTTCCTT
GCGGTTCGCGGCGTGCCGGACGTGACAAACGGAAGCCGCACGTCTCACTAGTACCCTCGCAGACGGACAG
CGCCAGGGAGCAATGGCAGCGCGCCGACCGCGATGGGCTGTGGCCAATAGCGGCTGCTCAGCAGGGCGCG
CCGAGAGCAGCGGCCGGGAAGGGGCGGTGCGGGAGGCGGGGTGTGGGGCGGTAGTGTGGGCCCTGTTCCT
GCCCGCGCGGTGTTCCGCATTCTGCAAGCCTCCGGAGCGCACGTCGGCAGTCGGCTCCCTCGTTGACCGA
ATCACCGACCTCTCTCCCCAGGGGGATCCACCGGAGCTTACCATGACCGAGTACAAGCCCACGGTGCGCC
TCGCCACCCGCGACGACGTCCCCAGGGCCGTACGCACCCTCGCCGCCGCGTTCGCCGACTACCCCGCCAC
GCGCCACACCGTCGATCCGGACCGCCACATCGAGCGGGTCACCGAGCTGCAAGAACTCTTCCTCACGCGC
GTCGGGCTCGACATCGGCAAGGTGTGGGTCGCGGACGACGGCGCCGCGGTGGCGGTCTGGACCACGCCGG
AGAGCGTCGAAGCGGGGGCGGTGTTCGCCGAGATCGGCCCGCGCATGGCCGAGTTGAGCGGTTCCCGGCT
GGCCGCGCAGCAACAGATGGAAGGCCTCCTGGCGCCGCACCGGCCCAAGGAGCCCGCGTGGTTCCTGGCC
ACCGTCGGCGTCTCGCCCGACCACCAGGGCAAGGGTCTGGGCAGCGCCGTCGTGCTCCCCGGAGTGGAGG
CGGCCGAGCGCGCCGGGGTGCCCGCCTTCCTGGAGACCTCCGCGCCCCGCAACCTCCCCTTCTACGAGCG
GCTCGGCTTCACCGTCACCGCCGACGTCGAGGTGCCCGAAGGACCGCGCACCTGGTGCATGACCCGCAAG
CCCGGTGCCTGACGCCCGCCCCACGACCCGCAGCGCCCGACCGAAAGGAGCGCACGACCCCATGCATCGG
TACCTTTAAGACCAATGACTTACAAGGCAGCTGTAGATCTTAGCCACTTTTTAAAAGAAAAGGGGGGACT
GGAAGGGCTAATTCACTCCCAACGAAGACAAGATCTGCTTTTTGCTTGTACTGGGTCTCTCTGGTTAGAC
CAGATCTGAGCCTGGGAGCTCTCTGGCTAACTAGGGAACCCACTGCTTAAGCCTCAATAAAGCTTGCCTT
GAGTGCTTCAAGTAGTGTGTGCCCGTCTGTTGTGTGACTCTGGTAACTAGAGATCCCTCAGACCCTTTTA
GTCAGTGTGGAAAATCTCTAGCAGTAGTAGTTCATGTCATCTTATTATTCAGTATTTATAACTTGCAAAG
AAATGAATATCAGAGAGTGAGAGGAACTTGTTTATTGCAGCTTATAATGGTTACAAATAAAGCAATAGCA
TCACAAATTTCACAAATAAAGCATTTTTTTCACTGCATTCTAGTTGTGGTTTGTCCAAACTCATCAATGT
ATCTTATCATGTCTGGCTCTAGCTATCCCGCCCCTAACTCCGCCCATCCCGCCCCTAACTCCGCCCAGTT
CCGCCCATTCTCCGCCCCATGGCTGACTAATTTTTTTTATTTATGCAGAGGCCGAGGCCGCCTCGGCCTC
TGAGCTATTCCAGAAGTAGTGAGGAGGCTTTTTTGGAGGCCTAGGGACGTACCCAATTCGCCCTATAGTG
AGTCGTATTACGCGCGCTCACTGGCCGTCGTTTTACAACGTCGTGACTGGGAAAACCCTGGCGTTACCCA
ACTTAATCGCCTTGCAGCACATCCCCCTTTCGCCAGCTGGCGTAATAGCGAAGAGGCCCGCACCGATCGC
CCTTCCCAACAGTTGCGCAGCCTGAATGGCGAATGGG
[124 nt withheld, positions 2068-2191]
C
[91 nt withheld, positions 2193-2283]
A
[49 nt withheld, positions 2285-2333]
CCTTTGACGTTGGAGTCCACGTTCTTT
[37 nt withheld, positions 2361-2397]
ACCCTATCTCGGTCTATTCTTTTGATTTATAAGGGATTTTGCCGATTTCGGCCTATTGGTTAAAAAATGA
GCTGATTTAACAAAAATTTAACGCGAATTTTAACAAAATATTAACGCTTACAATTTAGGTGGCACTTTTC
GGGGAAATGTGCGCGGAACCCCTATTTGTTTATTTTTCTAAATACATTCAAATATGTATCCGCTCATGAG
ACAATAACCCTGATAAATGCTTCAATAATATTGAAAAAGGAAGAGTATGAGTATTCAACATTTCCGTGTC
GCCCTTATTCCCTTTTTTGCGGCATTTTGCCTTCCTGTTTTTGCTCACCCAGAAACGCTGGTGAAAGTAA
AAGATGCTGAAGATCAGTTGGGTGCACGAGTGGGTTACATCGAACTGGATCTCAACAGCGGTAAGATCCT
TGAGAGTTTTCGCCCCGAAGAACGTTTTCCAATGATGAGCACTTTTAAAGTTCTGCTATGTGGCGCGGTA
TTATCCCGTATTGACGCCGGGCAAGAGCAACTCGGTCGCCGCATACACTATTCTCAGAATGACTTGGTTG
AGTACTCACCAGTCACAGAAAAGCATCTTACGGATGGCATGACAGTAAGAGAATTATGCAGTGCTGCCAT
AACCATGAGTGATAACACTGCGGCCAACTTACTTCTGACAACGATCGGAGGACCGAAGGAGCTAACCGCT
TTTTTGCACAACATGGGGGATCATGTAACTCGCCTTGATCGTTGGGAACCGGAGCTGAATGAAGCCATAC
CAAACGACGAGCGTGACACCACGATGCCTGTAGCAATGGCAACAACGTTGCGCAAACTATTAACTGGCGA
ACTACTTACTCTAGCTTCCCGGCAACAATTAATAGACTGGATGGAGGCGGATAAAGTTGCAGGACCACTT
CTGCGCTCGGCCCTTCCGGCTGGCTGGTTTATTGCTGATAAATCTGGAGCCGGTGAGCGTGGGTCTCGCG
GTATCATTGCAGCACTGGGGCCAGATGGTAAGCCCTCCCGTATCGTAGTTATCTACACGACGGGGAGTCA
GGCAACTATGGATGAACGAAATAGACAGATCGCTGAGATAGGTGCCTCACTGATTAAGCATTGGTAACTG
TCAGACCAAGTTTACTCATATATACTTTAGATTGATTTAAAACTTCATTTTTAATTTAAAAGGATCTAGG
TGAAGATCCTTTTTGATAATCTCATGACCAAAATCCCTTAACGTGAGTTTTCGTTCCACTGAGCGTCAGA
CCCCGTAGAAAAGATCAAAGGATCTTCTTGAGATCCTTTTTTTCTGCGCGTAATCTGCTGCTTGCAAACA
AAAAAACCACCGCTACCAGCGGTGGTTTGTTTGCCGGATCAAGAGCTACCAACTCTTTTTCCGAAGGTAA
CTGGCTTCAGCAGAGCGCAGATACCAAATACTGTTCTTCTAGTGTAGCCGTAGTTAGGCCACCACTTCAA
GAACTCTGTAGCACCGCCTACATACCTCGCTCTGCTAATCCTGTTACCAGTGGCTGCTGCCAGTGGCGAT
AAGTCGTGTCTTACCGGGTTGGACTCAAGACGATAGTTACCGGATAAGGCGCAGCGGTCGGGCTGAACGG
GGGGTTCGTGCACACAGCCCAGCTTGGAGCGAACGACCTACACCGAACTGAGATACCTACAGCGTGAGCT
ATGAGAAAGCGCCACGCTTCCCGAAGGGAGAAAGGCGGACAGGTATCCGGTAAGCGGCAGGGTCGGAACA
GGAGAGCGCACGAGGGAGCTTCCAGGGGGAAACGCCTGGTATCTTTATAGTCCTGTCGGGTTTCGCCACC
TCTGACTTGAGCGTCGATTTTTGTGATGCTCGTCAGGGGGGCGGAGCCTATGGAAAAACGCCAGCAACGC
GGCCTTTTTACGGTTCCTGGCCTTTTGCTGGCCTTTTGCTCACATGTTCTTTCCTGCGTTATCCCCTGAT
TCTGTGGATAACCGTATTACCGCCTTTGAGTGAGCTGATACCGCTCGCCGCAGCCGAACGACCGAGCGCA
GCGAGTCAGTGAGCGAGGAAGCGGAAGAGCGCCCAATACGCAAACCGCCTCTCCCCGCGCGTTGGCCGAT
TCATTAATGCAGCTGGCACGACAGGTTTCCCGACTGGAAAGCGGGCAGTGAGCGCAACGCAATTAATGTG
AGTTAGCTCACTCATTAGGCACCCCAGGCTTTACACTTTATGCTTCCGGCTCGTATGTTGTGTGGAATTG
TGAGCGGATAACAATTTCACACAGGAAACAGCTATGACCATGATTACGCCAAGCGCGCAATTAACCCTCA
CTAAAGGGAACAAAAGCTGGAGCTGCAAGCTTAATGTAGTCTTATGCAATACTCTTGTAGTCTTGCAACA
TGGTAACGATGAGTTAGCAACATGCCTTACAAGGAGAGAAAAAGCACCGTGCATGCCGATTGGTGGAAGT
AAGGTGGTACGATCGTGCCTTATTAGGAAGGCAACAGACGGGTCTGACATGGATTGGACGAACCACTGAA
TTGCCGCATTGCAGAGATATTGTATTTAAGTGCCTAGCTCGATACATAAACGGGTCTCTCTGGTTAGACC
AGATCTGAGCCTGGGAGCTCTCTGGCTAACTAGGGAACCCACTGCTTAAGCCTCAATAAAGCTTGCCTTG
AGTGCTTCAAGTAGTGTGTGCCCGTCTGTTGTGTGACTCTGGTAACTAGAGATCCCTCAGACCCTTTTAG
TCAGTGTGGAAAATCTCTAGCAGTGGCGCCCGAACAGGGACTTGAAAGCGAAAGGGAAACCAGAGGAGCT
CTCTCGACGCAGGACTCGGCTTGCTGAAGCGCGCACGGCAAGAGGCGAGGGGCGGCGACTGGTGAGTACG
CCAAAAATTTTGACTAGCGGAGGCTAGAAGGAGAGAGATGGGTGCGAGAGCGTCAGTATTAAGCGGGGGA
GAATTAGATCGCGATGGGAAAAAATTCGGTTAAGGCCAGGGGGAAAGAAAAAATATAAATTAAAACATAT
AGTATGGGCAAGCAGGGAGCTAGAACGATTCGCAGTTAATCCTGGCCTGTTAGAAACATCAGAAGGCTGT
AGACAAATACTGGGACAGCTACAACCATCCCTTCAGACAGGATCAGAAGAACTTAGATCATTATATAATA
CAGTAGCAACCCTCTATTGTGTGCATCAAAGGATAGAGATAAAAGACACCAAGGAAGCTTTAGACAAGAT
AGAGGAAGAGCAAAACAAAAGTAAGACCACCGCACAGCAAGCGGCCGCTGATCTTCAGACCTGGAGGAGG
AGATATGAGGGACAATTGGAGAAGTGAATTATATAAATATAAAGTAGTAAAAATTGAACCATTAGGAGTA
GCACCCACCAAGGCAAAGAGAAGAGTGGTGCAGAGAGAAAAAAGAGCAGTGGGAATAGGAGCTTTGTTCC
TTGGGTTCTTGGGAGCAGCAGGAAGCACTATGGGCGCAGCGTCAATGACGCTGACGGTACAGGCCAGACA
ATTATTGTCTGGTATAGTGCAGCAGCAGAACAATTTGCTGAGGGCTATTGAGGCGCAACAGCATCTGTTG
CAACTCACAGTCTGGGGCATCAAGCAGCTCCAGGCAAGAATCCTGGCTGTGGAAAGATACCTAAAGGATC
AACAGCTCCTGGGGATTTGGGGTTGCTCTGGAAAACTCATTTGCACCACTGCTGTGCCTTGGAATGCTAG
TTGGAGTAATAAATCTCTGGAACAGATTTGGAATCACACGACCTGGATGGAGTGGGACAGAGAAATTAAC
AATTACACAAGCTTAATACACTCCTTAATTGAAGAATCGCAAAACCAGCAAGAAAAGAATGAACAAGAAT
TATTGGAATTAGATAAATGGGCAAGTTTGTGGAATTGGTTTAACATAACAAATTGGCTGTGGTATATAAA
ATTATTCATAATGATAGTAGGAGGCTTGGTAGGTTTAAGAATAGTTTTTGCTGTACTTTCTATAGTGAAT
AGAGTTAGGCAGGGATATTCACCATTATCGTTTCAGACCCACCTCCCAACCCCGAGGGGACCCGACAGGC
CCGAAGGAATAGAAGAAGAAGGTGGAGAGAGAGACAGAGACAGATCCATTCGATTAGTGAACGGATCTCG
ACGGTATCGATCACGAGACTAGCCTCGAGCGGCCGCCCCCTTCACCGAGGGCCTATTTCCCATGATTCCT
TCATATTTGCATATACGATACAAGGCTGTTAGAGAGATAATTGGAATTAATTTGACTGTAAACACAAAGA
TATTAGTACAAAATACGTGACGTAGAAAGTAATAATTTCTTGGGTAGTTTGCAGTTTTAAAATTATGTTT
TAAAATGGACTATCATATGCTTACCGTAACTTGAAAGTATTTCGATTTCTTGGCTTTATATATCTTGTGG
AAAGGACGAAACACCGGTACAGATGGTTAGTGTTAAATCTCGAGATTTAACACTAACCATCTGTATTTTT
GAATTCTCGACCTCGAGACAAATGGCAGTATTCATCCACAATTTTAAAAGAAAAGGGGGGATTGGGGGGT
ACAGTGCAGGGGAAAGAATAGTAGACATAATAGCAACAGACATACAAACTAAAGAATTACAAAAACAAAT
TACAAAAATTCAAAATTTTCGGGTTTATTACAGGGACAGCAGAGATCCACTTTGGCCGCGGCTCGAG
Features (pLannotate 1.2.2; 25 found; start..end, strand, type, name):
      1..511     +  promoter       hPGK promoter: human phosphoglycerate kinase 1 promoter
    533..1132    +  CDS            PuroR: puromycin N-acetyltransferase; pac from Streptomyces alboniger; confers resistance to puromycin
   1175..1258    +  CDS            nef (fragment): NEF_HV1Z2 - Experimental evidence at protein level: Swiss-Prot protein existence level 1. Extracellular Nef protein targets CD4(+) T-lymphocytes for apoptosis by interacting with CXCR4 surface receptors. From Human immunodeficiency virus type 1 group M subtype D (isolate Z2/CDC-Z34) (HIV-1).
   1260..1493    +  LTR            3' LTR (ΔU3): self-inactivating 3' long terminal repeat (LTR) from HIV-1
   1565..1686    +  polyA_signal   SV40 poly(A) signal: SV40 polyadenylation signal
   1726..1861    +  rep_origin     SV40 ori: SV40 origin of replication
   1882..1900    -  promoter       T7 promoter: promoter for bacteriophage T7 RNA polymerase
   1908..2063    +  CDS            lacZα (fragment): LacZα fragment of β-galactosidase; lacZ fragment
   2068..2496    +  rep_origin     f1 ori (sequence partly withheld): f1 bacteriophage origin of replication; arrow indicates direction of (+) strand synthesis
   2549..2653    +  promoter       AmpR promoter: bla
   2654..3514    +  CDS            AmpR: β-lactamase; bla; confers resistance to ampicillin, carbenicillin, and related antibiotics
   3685..4273    +  rep_origin     ori: high-copy-number ColE1/pMB1/pBR322/pUC origin of replication
   4456..4548    +  CDS            lacI (fragment): lac repressor; lacI; The lac repressor binds to the lac operator to inhibit transcription in E. coli. This inhibition can be relieved by adding lactose or isopropyl-β-D-thiogalactopyranoside (IPTG).
   4561..4582    +  protein_bind   CAP binding site: CAP binding activates transcription in the presence of cAMP. E. coli catabolite activator protein
   4597..4627    +  promoter       lac promoter: promoter for the E. coli lac operon
   4635..4651    +  protein_bind   lac operator: The lac repressor binds to the lac operator to inhibit transcription in E. coli. This inhibition can be relieved by adding lactose or isopropyl-β-D-thiogalactopyranoside (IPTG). lac repressor encoded by lacI
   4696..4714    +  promoter       T3 promoter: promoter for bacteriophage T3 RNA polymerase
   4742..4968    +  promoter       RSV promoter: Rous sarcoma virus enhancer/promoter
   4969..5149    +  LTR            5' LTR (truncated): truncated 5' long terminal repeat (LTR) from HIV-1
   5196..5321    +  misc_feature   HIV-1 Ψ: packaging signal of human immunodeficiency virus type 1
   5305..5668    +  CDS            HIV-1 gag (fragment): gag protein from human immunodeficiency virus 1; gag
   5814..6047    +  misc_feature   RRE: The Rev response element (RRE) of HIV-1 allows for Rev-dependent mRNA export from the nucleus to the cytoplasm.
   6424..6524    +  CDS            Rev (fragment): human immunodeficiency virus 1 (HIV-1) Rev protein; rev; enhances nuclear export of unspliced and incompletely spliced viral mRNAs
   6574..6814    +  promoter       U6 promoter: RNA polymerase III promoter for human U6 snRNA
   6919..7036    +  misc_feature   cPPT/CTS: central polypurine tract and central termination sequence of HIV-1
