[The description below was written by a language model from this plasmid's Addgene catalogue record and pLannotate feature annotations shown in this document.]
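Description:
pLKO.1-Tet-Puro-shMMETn_1 (inducible) is a third-generation-style, self-inactivating HIV-1 lentiviral shRNA vector built on a backbone recorded as pLKO.1 Tet Puro. It is designed to knock down transcripts of the mouse endogenous retrovirus family MMETn. In bacteria it is maintained through a high-copy ColE1/pUC-type origin with ampicillin selection (AmpR under its own bla promoter). An f1 origin and remnants of a lac/lacZα cloning region flanked by T3 and T7 promoters are also present. The annotated sequence record is 7,084 nt.

The transfer cassette begins with an RSV promoter fused to a truncated 5' LTR, which drives production of the viral genomic RNA in packaging cells. This is followed by the Ψ packaging signal with an adjoining gag fragment, the Rev response element for Rev-dependent nuclear export, and a cPPT/CTS element that aids nuclear import of the reverse-transcribed genome. A human U6 RNA polymerase III promoter sits upstream of the hairpin position and presumably expresses the shRNA, although the hairpin itself is not annotated as a feature. Downstream, the hPGK promoter drives puromycin N-acetyltransferase for selection of transduced mammalian cells. The cassette ends in a ΔU3 3' LTR that inactivates LTR promoter activity after integration, followed by an SV40 poly(A) signal and SV40 origin.

The name and backbone describe the construct as tetracycline-inducible, but the feature table identifies no Tet operator, Tet repressor or other Tet-responsive element. The basis of inducibility therefore cannot be confirmed from the annotation alone. The stated purpose is shRNA-mediated knockdown, here applied to ERV-derived MMETn RNA in mouse cells.
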