Addgene plasmid #189953: pLKO.1-Tet-Puro-shMMETn_1 (inducible)
Purpose: shRNA mediated knockdown
Depositing lab: Denes Hnisz. Depositing organization: Max Planck Institute for Molecular Genetics. Publication: Hijacking of transcriptional condensates by endogenous retroviruses. Asimi V, Sampath Kumar A, Niskanen H, Riemenschneider C, Hetzel S, Naderi J, Fasching N, Popitsch N, Du M, Kretzmer H, Smith ZD, Weigert R, Walther M, Mamde S, Meierhofer D, Wittler L, Buschow R, Timmermann B, Cisse II, Ameres SL, Meissner A, Hnisz D. Nat Genet. 2022 Aug;54(8):1238-1247. doi: 10.1038/s41588-022-01132-w. Epub 2022 Jul 21. PubMed 35864192.
Backbone
  Vector backbone: pLKO.1 Tet Puro
  Vector type: Lentiviral
Growth in bacteria
  Bacterial resistance: Ampicillin, 100 μg/mL
  Growth temperature: 37°C
  Growth strain: NEB Stable
  Copy number: High Copy
Gene/Insert
  Gene/Insert name: ERV_MMETn
  gRNA/shRNA sequence: TACAGATGGTTAGTGTTAAAT
  Species: M. musculus (mouse)
  Cloning method: Restriction Enzyme; 5′ cloning site unknown (unknown if destroyed)
Terms and licenses: Academic/Nonprofit Terms; Industry Terms: Not Available to Industry
How to cite: pLKO.1-Tet-Puro-shMMETn_1 (inducible) was a gift from Denes Hnisz (Addgene plasmid # 189953 ; http://n2t.net/addgene:189953 ; RRID:Addgene_189953)
